>Addgene plasmid #56565 | mCitrine-Rab4a-7 | depositor partial sequence | sequence record 87454 | insert sequence
GACGTCAGATCCGCTAGCGCTACCGGTCGCCACCATGGTGAGCAAGGGCGAGGAGCTGTTCACCGGGGTG
GTGCCCATCCTGGTCGAGCTGGACGGCGACGTAAACGGCCACAAGTTCAGCGTGTCCGGCGAGGGCGAGG
GCGATGCCACCTACGGCAAGCTGACCCTGAAGTTCATCTGCACCACCGGCAAGCTGCCCGTGCCCTGGCC
CACCCTCGTGACCACCTTCGGCTACGGCCTGATGTGCTTCGCCCGCTACCCCGACCACATGAAGCAGCAC
GACTTCTTCAAGTCCGCCATGCCCGAAGGCTACGTCCAGGAGCGCACCATCTTCTTCAAGGACGACGGCA
ACTACAAGACCCGCGCCGAGGTGAAGTTCGAGGGCGACACCCTGGTGAACCGCATCGAGCTGAAGGGCAT
CGACTTCAAGGAGGACGGCAACATCCTGGGGCACAAGCTGGAGTACAACTACAACAGCCACAACGTCTAT
ATCATGGCCGACAAGCAGAAGAACGGCATCAAGGTGAACTTCAAGATCCGCCACAACATCGAGGACGGCA
GCGTGCAGCTCGCCGACCACTACCAGCAGAACACCCCCATCGGCGACGGCCCCGTGCTGCTGCCCGACAA
CCACTACCTGAGCTACCAGTCCAAGCTGAGCAAAGACCCCAACGAGAAGCGCGATCACATGGTCCTGCTG
GAGTTCGTGACCGCCGCCGGGATCACTCTCGGCATGGACGAGCTGTACAAGTCCGGACTCAGATCTCGAG
CCATGTCGCAGACGGCCATGTCCGAAACCTACGATTTTTTGTTTAAGTTCTTGGTTATTGGAAATGCAGG
AACTGGCAAATCTTGCTTACTTCATCAGTTTATTGAAAAAAAATTCAAAGATGACTCAAATCATACAATA
GGAGTGGAATTTGGTTCAAAGATAATAAATGTTGGTGGTAAATATGTAAAGTTACAAATATGGGATACAG
CAGGACAAGAACGATTCAGGTCCGTGACGAGAAGTTATTACCGAGGCGCGGCCGGGGCTCTCCTCGTCTA
TGATATCACCAGCCGAGAAACCTACAATGCGCTTACTAATTGGTTAACAGATGCCCGAATGCTGGCGAGC
CAGAACATTGTGATCATCCTTTGTGGAAACAAGAAGGACCTGGATGCAGATCGTGAAGTTACCTTCTTAG
AAGCCTCCAGATTTGCTCAAGAAAATGAGCTGATGTTTTTGGAAACAAGTGCGCTCACAGGGGAGAATGT
AGAAGAGGCTTTTGTACAGTGTGCAAGAAAAATACTTAACAAAATCGAATCAGGTGAGCTGGACCCAGAA
AGAATGGGCTCAGGTATTCAGTACGGAGATGCTGCCTTGAGACAGCTGAGGTCACCGCGGCGCGCACAGG
CCCCGAACGCTCAGGAGTGTGGTTGTTAGGGATCCACCGGATCTAGATAACTGATCATAATCAGCCATAC
CACA
