>Addgene plasmid #56565 | mCitrine-Rab4a-7 | addgene partial sequence | sequence record 104289 | N-ter GFP 5'-GGATCACTCTCGGCATGG-3'
TGTCGCAGACGGCCATGTCCGAAACCTACGATTTTTTGTTTAAGTTCTTGGTTATTGGAAATGCAGGAAC
TGGCAAATCTTGCTTACTTCATCAGTTTATTGAAAAAAAATTCAAAGATGACTCAAATCATACAATAGGA
GTGGAATTTGGTTCAAAGATAATAAATGTTGGTGGTAAATATGTAAAGTTACAAATATGGGATACAGCAG
GACAAGAACGATTCAGGTCCGTGACGAGAAGTTATTACCGAGGCGCGGCCGGGGCTCTCCTCGTCTATGA
TATCACCAGCCGAGAAACCTACAATGCGCTTACTAATTGGTTAACAGATGCCCGAATGCTGGCGAGCCAG
AACATTGTGATCATCCTTTGTGGAAACAAGAAGGACCTGGATGCAGATCGTGAAGTTACCTTCTTAGAAG
CCTCCAGATTTGCTCAAGAAAATGAGCTGATGTTTTTGGAAACAAGTGCGCTCACAGGGGAGAATGTAGA
AGAGGCTTTTGTACAGTGTGCAAGAAAAATACTTAACAAAATCGAATCAGGTGAGCTGGACCCAGAAAGA
ATGGGCTCAGGTATTCAGTACGGAGATGCTGCCTTGAGACAGCTGAGGTCACCGCGGCGCGCACAGGCCC
CGAACGCTCAGGAGTGTGGTTGTTAGGGATCCACCGGATCTAGATAACTGATCATAATCAGCCATACCAC
ATTTGTAGAGGTTTTACTTGCTTTAAAAAACCTCCCACACCTCCCCCTGAACCTGAAACATAAAATGAAT
GCAATTGTTGTTGTTAACTTGTTTATTGCAGCTTATAATGGTTACAAATAA
