[The description below was written by a language model from this plasmid's Addgene catalogue record.]
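Description:
mCitrine-Rab4a-7 is a mammalian expression plasmid that produces human Rab4a (RAB4A, also known as HRES-1/RAB4) fused to the yellow fluorescent protein mCitrine. It is built on an mCitrine vector backbone of about 4.75 kb without the insert. The plasmid is maintained in E. coli at high copy number under kanamycin selection, and it carries a neomycin resistance marker so that transfected mammalian cells can be selected with G418 to derive stable lines. The record does not list the origins of replication or other backbone elements. No feature table is provided, so the detailed layout cannot be confirmed beyond the catalogue fields.

Expression of the fusion is driven by the CMV promoter, a strong constitutive promoter in most mammalian cell types. The listed sequencing primers indicate that the cassette ends in an SV40 polyadenylation signal. The construct name suggests that mCitrine sits at the N-terminus of Rab4a and that the "7" refers to a linker length, but the record states neither the tag orientation nor the linker explicitly. An N-terminal tag would fit the general biology of Rab GTPases, whose C-terminal prenylation motif must remain free for membrane attachment.

The stated purpose is localization imaging of a Ras-family small GTPase. Rab4a is generally associated with early and recycling endosomes, so the fusion can serve as a live-cell fluorescent marker for these compartments and for following Rab4a trafficking. The recorded spectral properties are an excitation maximum of 516 nm and an emission maximum of 529 nm, which suit standard YFP filter sets and multicolour imaging with spectrally distinct fluorescent proteins.
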