Addgene plasmid #56565: mCitrine-Rab4a-7
Purpose: Localization: Ras GTPase, Excitation: 516, Emission: 529
Depositing lab: Michael Davidson. Depositing organization: Florida State University, Tallahassee.
Backbone
  Vector backbone: mCitrine
  Backbone size w/o insert (bp): 4750
  Vector type: Mammalian Expression
  Selectable markers: Neomycin (select with G418)
Growth in bacteria
  Bacterial resistance: Kanamycin, 50 μg/mL
  Growth temperature: 37°C
  Growth strain: DH5alpha
  Copy number: High Copy
Gene/Insert
  Gene/Insert name: Rab4a (alt name: NM_004578.2)
  Species: H. sapiens (human)
  Entrez Gene: RAB4A (a.k.a. HRES-1, HRES-1/RAB4, HRES1, RAB4)
  Promoter: CMV
  Tag / fusion protein: mCitrine
  Cloning method: Unknown
  Sequencing primers: 5′ CMV-F; 3′ SV40pA-R
Terms and licenses: Academic/Nonprofit Terms; Industry Terms
Depositor comments: . Excitation = 516; Emission = 529
How to cite: mCitrine-Rab4a-7 was a gift from Michael Davidson (Addgene plasmid # 56565 ; http://n2t.net/addgene:56565 ; RRID:Addgene_56565)
